>Addgene plasmid #83941 | SLC35B2-p2A-E2Crimson | depositor full sequence | sequence record 160502 | SLC35B2-p2A-E2Crimson sequence 8352 bps
GGGCAGAGCGCACATCGCCCACAGTCCCCGAGAAGTTGGGGGGAGGGGTCGGCAATTGAACCGGTGCCTA
GAGAAGGTGGCGCGGGGTAAACTGGGAAAGTGATGTCGTGTACTGGCTCCGCCTTTTTCCCGAGGGTGGG
GGAGAACCGTATATAAGTGCAGTAGTCGCCGTGAACGTTCTTTTTCGCAACGGGTTTGCCGCCAGAACAC
AGGTGTCGTGACGCGGGTTAATTAAGCCACCATGGACGCTCGATGGTGGGCCGTAGTGGTGCTGGCAGCC
TTCCCATCCTTGGGAGCAGGAGGAGAAACGCCCGAGGCCCCCCCCGAGAGTTGGACGCAACTTTGGTTCT
TCCGGTTCGTCGTAAATGCAGCCGGTTACGCCAGCTTCATGGTTCCAGGTTATCTGCTCGTGCAGTATTT
CAGGAGAAAAAACTACCTGGAGACGGGGCGGGGACTGTGTTTTCCCCTTGTGAAAGCTTGCGTGTTCGGG
AACGAGCCAAAAGCCTCCGACGAGGTCCCTTTGGCTCCCCGAACGGAGGCCGCAGAGACAACACCCATGT
GGCAGGCACTGAAACTCCTTTTTTGTGCTACGGGATTGCAGGTGAGTTACCTGACATGGGGGGTCCTTCA
GGAACGCGTCATGACTCGGTCCTACGGCGCCACCGCCACCTCCCCCGGAGAGCGGTTCACAGACTCTCAA
TTCCTCGTGCTCATGAATCGGGTGCTGGCGCTGATCGTCGCCGGTCTGTCATGTGTGCTGTGTAAACAAC
CCAGGCATGGAGCCCCGATGTACCGCTATAGTTTCGCATCACTGAGCAACGTACTGTCTAGCTGGTGTCA
GTACGAGGCTCTTAAATTTGTCAGCTTTCCTACCCAAGTGCTCGCCAAAGCCAGTAAAGTCATTCCGGTG
ATGCTGATGGGGAAACTGGTATCCCGGCGCTCATACGAGCATTGGGAATACCTGACGGCGACCCTTATCA
GTATTGGAGTCTCAATGTTTTTGCTGTCAAGTGGGCCCGAACCAAGGAGCAGCCCTGCAACAACCCTTAG
CGGACTGATCCTGCTGGCCGGCTATATCGCCTTCGATTCTTTTACAAGTAATTGGCAGGATGCCTTGTTC
GCCTACAAGATGTCCTCTGTGCAGATGATGTTTGGGGTGAATTTCTTTAGCTGCTTGTTCACCGTGGGCA
GTCTTCTGGAACAAGGGGCGCTGCTTGAGGGAACAAGATTTATGGGCAGACATTCCGAGTTTGCCGCTCA
CGCTCTGCTGCTGAGTATTTGCAGTGCTTGCGGGCAGCTCTTCATCTTTTACACCATCGGTCAATTTGGG
GCCGCTGTGTTCACAATAATTATGACTCTGAGGCAGGCATTCGCTATCCTCCTCAGCTGTCTCCTCTACG
GCCATACCGTAACTGTCGTAGGAGGTCTGGGTGTGGCCGTTGTGTTCGCAGCACTCCTGCTGCGCGTATA
CGCTAGGGGAAGGCTTAAGCAAAGAGGAAAAAAAGCCGTCCCGGTGGAAAGTCCTGTGCAGAAGGTGGCG
GCCGCAGGAGGTGGAGGAGCTACAAATTTCAGCCTGCTGAAGCAGGCCGGCGACGTGGAGGAGAACCCCG
GCCCCAATAGCACTGAGAACGTCATCAAGCCCTTCATGCGCTTCAAGGTGCACATGGAGGGCTCCGTGAA
CGGCCACGAGTTCGAGATCGAGGGCGTGGGCGAGGGCAAGCCCTACGAGGGCACCCAGACCGCCAAGCTG
CAAGTGACCAAGGGCGGCCCCCTGCCCTTCGCCTGGGACATCCTGTCCCCCCAGTTCTTCTACGGCTCCA
AGGCGTACATCAAGCACCCCGCCGACATCCCCGACTACCTCAAGCAGTCCTTCCCCGAGGGCTTCAAGTG
GGAGCGCGTGATGAACTTCGAGGACGGCGGCGTGGTGACCGTGACCCAGGACTCCTCCCTGCAGGACGGC
ACCCTCATCTACCACGTGAAGTTCATCGGCGTGAACTTCCCCTCCGACGGCCCCGTAATGCAGAAGAAGA
CTCTGGGCTGGGAGCCCTCCACTGAGCGCAACTACCCCCGCGACGGCGTGCTGAAGGGCGAGAACCACAT
GGCGCTGAAGCTGAAGGGCGGCGGCCACTACCTGTGTGAGTTCAAGTCCATCTACATGGCCAAGAAGCCC
GTGAAGCTGCCCGGCTACCACTACGTGGACTACAAGCTCGACATCACCTCCCACAACGAGGACTACACCG
TGGTGGAGCAGTACGAGCGCGCCGAGGCCCGCCACCACCTGTTCCTGTGATGTACAAGTAAAGCGGCCGG
CCGCCAGCACAGTGGTCGAAATTCGTCGAGGGACCTAATAACTTCGTATAGCATACATTATACGAAGTTA
TACATGTTTAAGGGTTCCGGTTCCACTAGGTACAATTCGATATCAAGCTTATCGATAATCAACCTCTGGA
TTACAAAATTTGTGAAAGATTGACTGGTATTCTTAACTATGTTGCTCCTTTTACGCTATGTGGATACGCT
GCTTTAATGCCTTTGTATCATGCTATTGCTTCCCGTATGGCTTTCATTTTCTCCTCCTTGTATAAATCCT
GGTTGCTGTCTCTTTATGAGGAGTTGTGGCCCGTTGTCAGGCAACGTGGCGTGGTGTGCACTGTGTTTGC
TGACGCAACCCCCACTGGTTGGGGCATTGCCACCACCTGTCAGCTCCTTTCCGGGACTTTCGCTTTCCCC
CTCCCTATTGCCACGGCGGAACTCATCGCCGCCTGCCTTGCCCGCTGCTGGACAGGGGCTCGGCTGTTGG
GCACTGACAATTCCGTGGTGTTGTCGGGGAAATCATCGTCCTTTCCTTGGCTGCTCGCCTGTGTTGCCAC
CTGGATTCTGCGCGGGACGTCCTTCTGCTACGTCCCTTCGGCCCTCAATCCAGCGGACCTTCCTTCCCGC
GGCCTGCTGCCGGCTCTGCGGCCTCTTCCGCGTCTTCGCCTTCGCCCTCAGACGAGTCGGATCTCCCTTT
GGGCCGCCTCCCCGCATCGATACCGTCGACCTCGATCGAGACCTAGAAAAACATGGAGCAATCACAAGTA
GCAATACAGCAGCTACCAATGCTGATTGTGCCTGGCTAGAAGCACAAGAGGAGGAGGAGGTGGGTTTTCC
AGTCACACCTCAGGTACCTTTAAGACCAATGACTTACAAGGCAGCTGTAGATCTTAGCCACTTTTTAAAA
GAAAAGGGGGGACTGGAAGGGCTAATTCACTCCCAACGAAGACAAGATATCCTTGATCTGTGGATCTACC
ACACACAAGGCTACTTCCCTGATTGGCAGAACTACACACCAGGGCCAGGGATCAGATATCCACTGACCTT
TGGATGGTGCTACAAGCTAGTACCAGTTGAGCAAGAGAAGGTAGAAGAAGCCAATGAAGGAGAGAACACC
CGCTTGTTACACCCTGTGAGCCTGCATGGGATGGATGACCCGGAGAGAGAAGTATTAGAGTGGAGGTTTG
ACAGCCGCCTAGCATTTCATCACATGGCCCGAGAGCTGCATCCGGACTGTACTGGGTCTCTCTGGTTAGA
CCAGATCTGAGCCTGGGAGCTCTCTGGCTAACTAGGGAACCCACTGCTTAAGCCTCAATAAAGCTTGCCT
TGAGTGCTTCAAGTAGTGTGTGCCCGTCTGTTGTGTGACTCTGGTAACTAGAGATCCCTCAGACCCTTTT
AGTCAGTGTGGAAAATCTCTAGCAGCATGTGAGCAAAAGGCCAGCAAAAGGCCAGGAACCGTAAAAAGGC
CGCGTTGCTGGCGTTTTTCCATAGGCTCCGCCCCCCTGACGAGCATCACAAAAATCGACGCTCAAGTCAG
AGGTGGCGAAACCCGACAGGACTATAAAGATACCAGGCGTTTCCCCCTGGAAGCTCCCTCGTGCGCTCTC
CTGTTCCGACCCTGCCGCTTACCGGATACCTGTCCGCCTTTCTCCCTTCGGGAAGCGTGGCGCTTTCTCA
TAGCTCACGCTGTAGGTATCTCAGTTCGGTGTAGGTCGTTCGCTCCAAGCTGGGCTGTGTGCACGAACCC
CCCGTTCAGCCCGACCGCTGCGCCTTATCCGGTAACTATCGTCTTGAGTCCAACCCGGTAAGACACGACT
TATCGCCACTGGCAGCAGCCACTGGTAACAGGATTAGCAGAGCGAGGTATGTAGGCGGTGCTACAGAGTT
CTTGAAGTGGTGGCCTAACTACGGCTACACTAGAAGAACAGTATTTGGTATCTGCGCTCTGCTGAAGCCA
GTTACCTTCGGAAAAAGAGTTGGTAGCTCTTGATCCGGCAAACAAACCACCGCTGGTAGCGGTGGTTTTT
TTGTTTGCAAGCAGCAGATTACGCGCAGAAAAAAAGGATCTCAAGAAGATCCTTTGATCTTTTCTACGGG
GTCTGACGCTCAGTGGAACGAAAACTCACGTTAAGGGATTTTGGTCATGAGATTATCAAAAAGGATCTTC
ACCTAGATCCTTTTAAATTAAAAATGAAGTTTTAAATCAATCTAAAGTATATATGAGTAAACTTGGTCTG
ACAGTTACCAATGCTTAATCAGTGAGGCACCTATCTCAGCGATCTGTCTATTTCGTTCATCCATAGTTGC
CTGACTCCCCGTCGTGTAGATAACTACGATACGGGAGGGCTTACCATCTGGCCCCAGTGCTGCAATGATA
CCGCGAGACCCACGCTCACCGGCTCCAGATTTATCAGCAATAAACCAGCCAGCCGGAAGGGCCGAGCGCA
GAAGTGGTCCTGCAACTTTATCCGCCTCCATCCAGTCTATTAATTGTTGCCGGGAAGCTAGAGTAAGTAG
TTCGCCAGTTAATAGTTTGCGCAACGTTGTTGCCATTGCTACAGGCATCGTGGTGTCACGCTCGTCGTTT
GGTATGGCTTCATTCAGCTCCGGTTCCCAACGATCAAGGCGAGTTACATGATCCCCCATGTTGTGCAAAA
AAGCGGTTAGCTCCTTCGGTCCTCCGATCGTTGTCAGAAGTAAGTTGGCCGCAGTGTTATCACTCATGGT
TATGGCAGCACTGCATAATTCTCTTACTGTCATGCCATCCGTAAGATGCTTTTCTGTGACTGGTGAGTAC
TCAACCAAGTCATTCTGAGAATAGTGTATGCGGCGACCGAGTTGCTCTTGCCCGGCGTCAATACGGGATA
ATACCGCGCCACATAGCAGAACTTTAAAAGTGCTCATCATTGGAAAACGTTCTTCGGGGCGAAAACTCTC
AAGGATCTTACCGCTGTTGAGATCCAGTTCGATGTAACCCACTCGTGCACCCAACTGATCTTCAGCATCT
TTTACTTTCACCAGCGTTTCTGGGTGAGCAAAAACAGGAAGGCAAAATGCCGCAAAAAAGGGAATAAGGG
CGACACGGAAATGTTGAATACTCATACTCTTCCTTTTTCAATATTATTGAAGCATTTATCAGGGTTATTG
TCTCATGAGCGGATACATATTTGAATGTATTTAGAAAAATAAACAAATAGGGGTTCCGCGCACATTTCCC
CGAAAAGTGCCACCTGACGTCGACGGATCGGGAGATCTCCCGATCCCCTATGGTGCACTCTCAGTACAAT
CTGCTCTGATGCCGCATAGTTAAGCCAGTATCTGCTCCCTGCTTGTGTGTTGGAGGTCGCTGAGTAGTGC
GCGAGCAAAATTTAAGCTACAACAAGGCAAGGCTTGACCGACAATTGCATGAAGAATCTGCTTAGGGTTA
GGCGTTTTGCGCTGCTTCGCGATGTACGGGCCAGATATACGCGTTGACATTGATTATTGACTAGTTATTA
ATAGTAATCAATTACGGGGTCATTAGTTCATAGCCCATATATGGAGTTCCGCGTTACATAACTTACGGTA
AATGGCCCGCCTGGCTGACCGCCCAACGACCCCCGCCCATTGACGTCAATAATGACGTATGTTCCCATAG
TAACGCCAATAGGGACTTTCCATTGACGTCAATGGGTGGAGTATTTACGGTAAACTGCCCACTTGGCAGT
ACATCAAGTGTATCATATGCCAAGTACGCCCCCTATTGACGTCAATGACGGTAAATGGCCCGCCTGGCAT
TATGCCCAGTACATGACCTTATGGGACTTTCCTACTTGGCAGTACATCTACGTATTAGTCATCGCTATTA
CCATGGTGATGCGGTTTTGGCAGTACATCAATGGGCGTGGATAGCGGTTTGACTCACGGGGATTTCCAAG
TCTCCACCCCATTGACGTCAATGGGAGTTTGTTTTGGCACCAAAATCAACGGGACTTTCCAAAATGTCGT
AACAACTCCGCCCCATTGACGCAAATGGGCGGTAGGCGTGTACGGTGGGAGGTCTATATAAGCAGCGCGT
TTTGCCTGTACTGGGTCTCTCTGGTTAGACCAGATCTGAGCCTGGGAGCTCTCTGGCTAACTAGGGAACC
CACTGCTTAAGCCTCAATAAAGCTTGCCTTGAGTGCTTCAAGTAGTGTGTGCCCGTCTGTTGTGTGACTC
TGGTAACTAGAGATCCCTCAGACCCTTTTAGTCAGTGTGGAAAATCTCTAGCAGTGGCGCCCGAACAGGG
ACTTGAAAGCGAAAGGGAAACCAGAGGAGCTCTCTCGACGCAGGACTCGGCTTGCTGAAGCGCGCACGGC
AAGAGGCGAGGGGCGGCGACTGGTGAGTACGCCAAAAATTTTGACTAGCGGAGGCTAGAAGGAGAGAGAT
GGGTGCGAGAGCGTCAGTATTAAGCGGGGGAGAATTAGATCGCGATGGGAAAAAATTCGGTTAAGGCCAG
GGGGAAAGAAAAAATATAAATTAAAACATATAGTATGGGCAAGCAGGGAGCTAGAACGATTCGCAGTTAA
TCCTGGCCTGTTAGAAACATCAGAAGGCTGTAGACAAATACTGGGACAGCTACAACCATCCCTTCAGACA
GGATCAGAAGAACTTAGATCATTATATAATACAGTAGCAACCCTCTATTGTGTGCATCAAAGGATAGAGA
TAAAAGACACCAAGGAAGCTTTAGACAAGATAGAGGAAGAGCAAAACAAAAGTAAGACCACCGCACAGCA
AGCGGCCGGCCGCTGATCTTCAGACCTGGAGGAGGAGATATGAGGGACAATTGGAGAAGTGAATTATATA
AATATAAAGTAGTAAAAATTGAACCATTAGGAGTAGCACCCACCAAGGCAAAGAGAAGAGTGGTGCAGAG
AGAAAAAAGAGCAGTGGGAATAGGAGCTTTGTTCCTTGGGTTCTTGGGAGCAGCAGGAAGCACTATGGGC
GCAGCGTCAATGACGCTGACGGTACAGGCCAGACAATTATTGTCTGGTATAGTGCAGCAGCAGAACAATT
TGCTGAGGGCTATTGAGGCGCAACAGCATCTGTTGCAACTCACAGTCTGGGGCATCAAGCAGCTCCAGGC
AAGAATCCTGGCTGTGGAAAGATACCTAAAGGATCAACAGCTCCTGGGGATTTGGGGTTGCTCTGGAAAA
CTCATTTGCACCACTGCTGTGCCTTGGAATGCTAGTTGGAGTAATAAATCTCTGGAACAGATTTGGAATC
ACACGACCTGGATGGAGTGGGACAGAGAAATTAACAATTACACAAGCTTAATACACTCCTTAATTGAAGA
ATCGCAAAACCAGCAAGAAAAGAATGAACAAGAATTATTGGAATTAGATAAATGGGCAAGTTTGTGGAAT
TGGTTTAACATAACAAATTGGCTGTGGTATATAAAATTATTCATAATGATAGTAGGAGGCTTGGTAGGTT
TAAGAATAGTTTTTGCTGTACTTTCTATAGTGAATAGAGTTAGGCAGGGATATTCACCATTATCGTTTCA
GACCCACCTCCCAACCCCGAGGGGACCCGACAGGCCCGAAGGAATAGAAGAAGAAGGTGGAGAGAGAGAC
AGAGACAGATCCATTCGATTAGTGAACGGATCGGCACTGCGTGCGCCAATTCTGCAGACAAATGGCAGTA
TTCATCCACAATTTTAAAAGAAAAGGGGGGATTGGGGGGTACAGTGCAGGGGAAAGAATAGTAGACATAA
TAGCAACAGACATACAAACTAAAGAATTACAAAAACAAATTACAAAAATTCAAAATTTTCGGGTTTATTA
CAGGGACAGCAGAGATCCAGTTTGGTTAGTACCGGGCCCGCTCTATCGAGGTCGACGGTATCGATAAGCT
CGCTTCACGAGATTCCAGCAGGTCGAGGGACCTAATAACTTCGTATAGCATACATTATACGAAGTTATAT
TAAGGGTTCCAAGCTTAAGCGGCCGGCCGCTGAAAGACCCCACCTGTAGGTTTGGCAAGCTAGCGGCTCG
AGTGGCTCCGGTGCCCGTCAGT
Features (pLannotate 1.2.2; 24 found; start..end, strand, type, name):
      1..212     +  promoter       EF-1α core promoter: core promoter for human elongation factor EF-1α
    242..1537    +  CDS            SLC35B2: S35B2_HUMAN - Also known as PAPST1. Experimental evidence at protein level: Swiss-Prot protein existence level 1. Mediates the transport of adenosine 3'-phospho 5'- phosphosulfate (PAPS), from cytosol into Golgi. PAPS is a universal sulfuryl donor for sulfation events that take place in the Golgi. May indirectly participate in activation of the NF-kappa-B and MAPK pathways. From Homo sapiens (Human).
   1616..2284    +  CDS            E2-Crimson: E2-Crimson is a basic (constitutively fluorescent) far red fluorescent protein published in 2009, derived from Discosoma sp.. It is reported to be a rapidly-maturing tetramer with low acid sensitivity.
   2348..2381    +  protein_bind   loxP: Cre-mediated recombination occurs in the 8-bp core sequence (GCATACAT). Cre recombinase
   2414..2437    +  misc_feature   MCS (fragment): pBluescript multiple cloning site
   2437..3025    +  misc_feature   WPRE: woodchuck hepatitis virus posttranscriptional regulatory element
   3026..3045    +  misc_feature   MCS (fragment): pBluescript multiple cloning site
   3047..3547    +  CDS            nef (fragment): NEF_HV1LA - Experimental evidence at protein level: Swiss-Prot protein existence level 1. Extracellular Nef protein targets CD4(+) T-lymphocytes for apoptosis by interacting with CXCR4 surface receptors. From Human immunodeficiency virus type 1 group M subtype B (isolate Lai) (HIV-1).
   3554..3734    +  LTR            5' LTR (truncated): truncated 5' long terminal repeat (LTR) from HIV-1
   3796..4384    -  rep_origin     ori: high-copy-number ColE1/pMB1/pBR322/pUC origin of replication
   4555..5415    -  CDS            AmpR: β-lactamase; bla; confers resistance to ampicillin, carbenicillin, and related antibiotics
   5416..5520    -  promoter       AmpR promoter: bla
   5579..5631    -  misc_feature   bom (fragment): basis of mobility region from pBR322
   5786..6165    +  enhancer       CMV enhancer: human cytomegalovirus immediate early enhancer
   6166..6365    +  promoter       CMV promoter: human cytomegalovirus (CMV) immediate early promoter
   6383..6563    +  LTR            5' LTR (truncated): truncated 5' long terminal repeat (LTR) from HIV-1
   6610..6735    +  misc_feature   HIV-1 Ψ: packaging signal of human immunodeficiency virus type 1
   6719..7057    +  CDS            HIV-1 gag (fragment): gag protein from human immunodeficiency virus 1; gag
   7232..7465    +  misc_feature   RRE: The Rev response element (RRE) of HIV-1 allows for Rev-dependent mRNA export from the nucleus to the cytoplasm.
   7842..7942    +  CDS            Rev (fragment): human immunodeficiency virus 1 (HIV-1) Rev protein; rev; enhances nuclear export of unspliced and incompletely spliced viral mRNAs
   7992..8109    +  misc_feature   cPPT/CTS: central polypurine tract and central termination sequence of HIV-1
   8166..8190    -  misc_feature   MCS (fragment): pBluescript multiple cloning site
   8225..8258    +  protein_bind   loxP: Cre-mediated recombination occurs in the 8-bp core sequence (GCATACAT). Cre recombinase
   8291..8324    +  LTR            3' LTR (ΔU3) (fragment): self-inactivating 3' long terminal repeat (LTR) from Moloney murine leukemia virus
