[The description below was written by a language model from this plasmid's Addgene catalogue record and pLannotate feature annotations shown in this document.]
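Description:
SLC35B2-p2A-E2Crimson is a lentiviral mammalian expression vector built on the pLego-IC2 backbone, with an annotated full sequence of 8,352 bp. It is propagated in bacteria through a high-copy ColE1/pUC-type origin and selected with ampicillin via the β-lactamase gene. The viral portion follows an HIV-1-derived layout. A CMV enhancer/promoter is fused to a truncated 5' LTR to drive genomic RNA production in packaging cells. It is followed by the Ψ packaging signal with a gag fragment, the Rev response element for Rev-dependent nuclear export, and the cPPT/CTS. A second truncated LTR annotation lies downstream of the cassette, preceded by a residual nef fragment, and closes the transfer unit.

The payload is a codon-optimized open reading frame for human SLC35B2 (also called PAPST1), the Golgi transporter that imports the sulfate donor PAPS from the cytosol for sulfation reactions. It is expressed from an EF-1α promoter, which the feature table annotates as the core promoter. The coding sequence is joined at its C terminus through a P2A self-cleaving peptide to the far-red fluorescent protein E2-Crimson, so a single transcript yields the transporter and a separate fluorescent marker for identifying or sorting transduced cells. A WPRE downstream of the reporter enhances transcript stability and expression. Two same-orientation loxP sites flank the promoter–ORF–reporter cassette, which in principle allows its excision by Cre. No mammalian drug-selection marker is annotated.

The plasmid was deposited alongside a genome-wide CRISPR screen for HIV host dependency factors. The record does not state its role in that work, but a codon-optimized cDNA of this kind would suit re-expressing SLC35B2 in cells.
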