Addgene plasmid #83941: SLC35B2-p2A-E2Crimson
Purpose: Lentiviral vector expressing SLC35B2-p2A-E2Crimson
Depositing lab: David Sabatini. Depositing organization: Whitehead Institute for Biomedical Research. Publication: A genome-wide CRISPR screen identifies a restricted set of HIV host dependency factors. Park RJ, Wang T, Koundakjian D, Hultquist JF, Lamothe-Molina P, Monel B, Schumann K, Yu H, Krupzcak KM, Garcia-Beltran W, Piechocka-Trocha A, Krogan NJ, Marson A, Sabatini DM, Lander ES, Hacohen N, Walker BD. Nat Genet. 2016 Dec 19. doi: 10.1038/ng.3741. PubMed 27992415.
Backbone
  Vector backbone: pLego-IC2
  Vector type: Mammalian Expression, Lentiviral
Growth in bacteria
  Bacterial resistance: Ampicillin, 100 μg/mL
  Growth temperature: 37°C
  Growth strain: NEB Stable
  Copy number: High Copy
Gene/Insert
  Gene/Insert name: SLC35B2
  Species: H. sapiens (human)
  Entrez Gene: SLC35B2 (a.k.a. HLD26, PAPST1, SLL, UGTrel4)
  Promoter: EF1a
  Tag / fusion protein: p2A-E2Crimson (C terminal on insert)
  Cloning method: Gibson Cloning
  Sequencing primers: 5′ cgtatataagtgcagtag
Terms and licenses: Academic/Nonprofit Terms; Industry Terms: Not Available to Industry
Depositor comments: ORF sequence is codon-optimized
How to cite: SLC35B2-p2A-E2Crimson was a gift from David Sabatini (Addgene plasmid # 83941 ; http://n2t.net/addgene:83941 ; RRID:Addgene_83941)
