>Addgene plasmid #83941 | SLC35B2-p2A-E2Crimson | addgene partial sequence | sequence record 163197 | WPRE-R 5'-CATAGCGTAAAAGGAGCAACA-3'
CAATCTTTCACAAATTTTGTAATCCAGAGGTTGATTATCGATAAGCTTGATATCGAATTGTACCTAGTGG
AACCGGAACCCTTAAACATGTATAACTTCGTATAATGTATGCTATACGAAGTTATTAGGTCCCTCGACGA
ATTTCGACCACTGTGCTGGCGGCCGGCCGCTTTACTTGTACATCACAGGAACAGGTGGTGGCGGGCCTCG
GCGCGCTCGTACTGCTCCACCACGGTGTAGTCCTCGTTGTGGGAGGTGATGTCGAGCTTGTAGTCCACGT
AGTGGTAGCCGGGCAGCTTCACGGGCTTCTTGGCCATGTAGATGGACTTGAACTCACACAGGTAGTGGCC
GCCGCCCTTCAGCTTCAGCGCCATGTGGTTCTCGCCCTTCAGCACGCCGTCGCGGGGGTAGTTGCGCTCA
GTGGAGGGCTCCCAGCCCAGAGTCTTCTTCTGCATTACGGGGCCGTCGGAGGGGAAGTTCACGCCGATGA
ACTTCACGTGGTAGATGAGGGTGCCGTCCTGCAGGGAGGAGTCCTGGGTCACGGTCACCACGCCGCCGTC
CTCGAAGTTCATCACGCGCTCCCACTTGAAGCCCTCGGGGAAGGACTGCTTGAGGTAGTCGGGGATGTCG
GCGGGGTGCTTGATGTACGCCTTGGAGCCGTAGAAGAACTGGGGGGACAGGATGTCCCAGGCGAAGGGCA
GGGGGCCGCCCTTGGTCACTTGCAGCTTGGCGGTCTGGGTGCCCTCGTAGGGCTTGCCCTCGCCCACGCC
CTCGATCTCGAACTCGTGGCCGTTCACGGAGCCCTCCATGTGCACCTTGAAGCGCATGAAGGGCTTGATG
ACGTTCTCAGTGCTATTGGGGCCGGGGTTCTCCTCCACGTCGCCGGCCTGCTTCAGCAGGCTGAAATTTG
TAGCTCCTCCACCTCCTGCGGCCGCCACCTTCTGCACAGGACTTTCCACCGGGACGGCTTTTTTTCCTCT
TTGCTTAAGCCTTCCCCTAGCGTATACGCGCAGCAGGAGTGCTGCGAA
