>Addgene plasmid #83941 | SLC35B2-p2A-E2Crimson | addgene partial sequence | sequence record 164174 | Mombaerts-mRFPup 5'-GTGGCCGTTCACGGAGCCCTCCATG-3'
CATGAAGGGCTTGATGACGTTCTCAGTGCTATTGGGGCCGGGGTTCTCCTCCACGTCGCCGGCCTGCTTC
AGCAGGCTGAAATTTGTAGCTCCTCCACCTCCTGCGGCCGCCACCTTCTGCACAGGACTTTCCACCGGGA
CGGCTTTTTTTCCTCTTTGCTTAAGCCTTCCCCTAGCGTATACGCGCAGCAGGAGTGCTGCGAACACAAC
GGCCACACCCAGACCTCCTACGACAGTTACGGTATGGCCGTAGAGGAGACAGCTGAGGAGGATAGCGAAT
GCCTGCCTCAGAGTCATAATTATTGTGAACACAGCGGCCCCAAATTGACCGATGGTGTAAAAGATGAAGA
GCTGCCCGCAAGCACTGCAAATACTCAGCAGCAGAGCGTGAGCGGCAAACTCGGAATGTCTGCCCATAAA
TCTTGTTCCCTCAAGCAGCGCCCCTTGTTCCAGAAGACTGCCCACGGTGAACAAGCAGCTAAAGAAATTC
ACCCCAAACATCATCTGCACAGAGGACATCTTGTAGGCGAACAAGGCATCCTGCCAATTACTTGTAAAAG
AATCGAAGGCGATATAGCCGGCCAGCAGGATCAGTCCGCTAAGGGTTGTTGCAGGGCTGCTCCTTGGTTC
GGGCCCACTTGACAGCAAAAACATTGAGACTCCAATACTGATAAGGGTCGCCGTCAGGTATTCCCAATGC
TCGTATGAGCGCCGGGATACCAGTTTCCCCATCAGCATCACCGGAATGACTTTACTGGCTTTGGCGAGCA
CTTGGGTAGGAAAGCTGACAAATTTAAGAGCCTCGTACTGACACCAGCTAGACAGTACGTTGCTCAGTGA
TGCGAAACTATAGCGGTACATCGGGGCTCCATGCCTGGGTTGTTTACACAGCACACATGACAGACCGGCG
ACGATCAGCGCCAGCACCCGATTCATGAGCACGAGGAATTGAGAGTCTGTGAACCGCTCTCCGGGGGAGG
TGGCGGTGGCGCCGTAGGACCGAGTCATGACGCGTTCCTGAAGGACCCCCCATGTCAGGTA
