>Addgene plasmid #83941 | SLC35B2-p2A-E2Crimson | addgene partial sequence | sequence record 164175 | EF1a-F_alt 5'-gccgtgaacgttctttttc-3'
GGTGTCGTGACGCGGGTTAATTAAGCCACCATGGACGCTCGATGGTGGGCCGTAGTGGTGCTGGCAGCCT
TCCCATCCTTGGGAGCAGGAGGAGAAACGCCCGAGGCCCCCCCCGAGAGTTGGACGCAACTTTGGTTCTT
CCGGTTCGTCGTAAATGCAGCCGGTTACGCCAGCTTCATGGTTCCAGGTTATCTGCTCGTGCAGTATTTC
AGGAGAAAAAACTACCTGGAGACGGGGCGGGGACTGTGTTTTCCCCTTGTGAAAGCTTGCGTGTTCGGGA
ACGAGCCAAAAGCCTCCGACGAGGTCCCTTTGGCTCCCCGAACGGAGGCCGCAGAGACAACACCCATGTG
GCAGGCACTGAAACTCCTTTTTTGTGCTACGGGATTGCAGGTGAGTTACCTGACATGGGGGGTCCTTCAG
GAACGCGTCATGACTCGGTCCTACGGCGCCACCGCCACCTCCCCCGGAGAGCGGTTCACAGACTCTCAAT
TCCTCGTGCTCATGAATCGGGTGCTGGCGCTGATCGTCGCCGGTCTGTCATGTGTGCTGTGTAAACAACC
CAGGCATGGAGCCCCGATGTACCGCTATAGTTTCGCATCACTGAGCAACGTACTGTCTAGCTGGTGTCAG
TACGAGGCTCTTAAATTTGTCAGCTTTCCTACCCAAGTGCTCGCCAAAGCCAGTAAAGTCATTCCGGTGA
TGCTGATGGGGAAACTGGTATCCCGGCGCTCATACGAGCATTGGGAATACCTGACGGCGACCCTTATCAG
TATTGGAGTCTCAATGTTTTTGCTGTCAAGTGGGCCCGAACCAAGGAGCAGCCCTGCAACAACCCTTAGC
GGACTGATCCTGCTGGCCGGCTATATCGCCTTCGATTCTTTTACAAGTAATTGGCAGGATGCCTTGTTCG
CCTACAAGATGTCCTCTGTGCAGATGATGTTTGGGGTGAATTTCTTTAGCTGCTTGTTCACCGTGGGCAG
TCTTCTGGAACAAGGGGCGCTGCTTGAGGGAACAAGAT
